>Addgene plasmid #246346 | LentiX_EF1a-VP16-ZF43-2A-TagBFP-BGH_pKG2942 | addgene full sequence | sequence record 491517 | Addgene NGS Result
TTGAGATCCTTTTTTTCTGCGCGTAATCTGCTGCTTGCAAACAAAAAAACCACCGCTACCAGCGGTGGTT
TGTTTGCCGGATCAAGAGCTACCAACTCTTTTTCCGAAGGTAACTGGCTTCAGCAGAGCGCAGATACCAA
ATACTGTTCTTCTAGTGTAGCCGTAGTTAGGCCACCACTTCAAGAACTCTGTAGCACCGCCTACATACCT
CGCTCTGCTAATCCTGTTACCAGTGGCTGCTGCCAGTGGCGATAAGTCGTGTCTTACCGGGTTGGACTCA
AGACGATAGTTACCGGATAAGGCGCAGCGGTCGGGCTGAACGGGGGGTTCGTGCACACAGCCCAGCTTGG
AGCGAACGACCTACACCGAACTGAGATACCTACAGCGTGAGCTATGAGAAAGCGCCACGCTTCCCGAAGG
GAGAAAGGCGGACAGGTATCCGGTAAGCGGCAGGGTCGGAACAGGAGAGCGCACGAGGGAGCTTCCAGGG
GGAAACGCCTGGTATCTTTATAGTCCTGTCGGGTTTCGCCACCTCTGACTTGAGCGTCGATTTTTGTGAT
GCTCGTCAGGGGGGCGGAGCCTATGGAAAAACGCCAGCAACGCGGCCTTTTTACGGTTCCTGGCCTTTTG
CTGGCCTTTTGCTCACATGTTCTTTCCTGCGTTATCCCCTGATTCTGTGGATAACCGTATTACCGCCTTT
GAGTGAGCTGATACCGCTCGCCGCAGCCGAACGACCGAGCGCAGCGAGTCAGTGAGCGAGGAAGCGGAAG
AGCGCCCAATACGCAAACCGCCTCTCCCCGCGCGTTGGCCGATTCATTAATGCAGCTGGCACGACAGGTT
TCCCGACTGGAAAGCGGGCAGTGAGCGCAACGCAATTAATGTGAGTTAGCTCACTCATTAGGCACCCCAG
GCTTTACACTTTATGCTTCCGGCTCGTATGTTGTGTGGAATTGTGAGCGGATAACAATTTCACACAGGAA
ACAGCTATGACCATGATTACGCCAAGCGCGCAATTAACCCTCACTAAAGGGAACAAAAGCTGGAGCTGCA
AGCTTAATGTAGTCTTATGCAATACTCTTGTAGTCTTGCAACATGGTAACGATGAGTTAGCAACATGCCT
TACAAGGAGAGAAAAAGCACCGTGCATGCCGATTGGTGGAAGTAAGGTGGTACGATCGTGCCTTATTAGG
AAGGCAACAGACGGGTCTGACATGGATTGGACGAACCACTGAATTGCCGCATTGCAGAGATATTGTATTT
AAGTGCCTAGCTCGATACATAAACGGGTCTCTCTGGTTAGACCAGATCTGAGCCTGGGAGCTCTCTGGCT
AACTAGGGAACCCACTGCTTAAGCCTCAATAAAGCTTGCCTTGAGTGCTTCAAGTAGTGTGTGCCCGTCT
GTTGTGTGACTCTGGTAACTAGAGATCCCTCAGACCCTTTTAGTCAGTGTGGAAAATCTCTAGCAGTGGC
GCCCGAACAGGGACTTGAAAGCGAAAGGGAAACCAGAGGAGCTCTCTCGACGCAGGACTCGGCTTGCTGA
AGCGCGCACGGCAAGAGGCGAGGGGCGGCGACTGGTGAGTACGCCAAAAATTTTGACTAGCGGAGGCTAG
AAGGAGAGAGATGGGTGCGAGAGCGTCAGTATTAAGCGGGGGAGAATTAGATCGCGATGGGAAAAAATTC
GGTTAAGGCCAGGGGGAAAGAAAAAATATAAATTAAAACATATAGTATGGGCAAGCAGGGAGCTAGAACG
ATTCGCAGTTAATCCTGGCCTGTTAGAAACATCAGAAGGCTGTAGACAAATACTGGGACAGCTACAACCA
TCCCTTCAGACAGGATCAGAAGAACTTAGATCATTATATAATACAGTAGCAACCCTCTATTGTGTGCATC
AAAGGATAGAGATAAAAGACACCAAGGAAGCTTTAGACAAGATAGAGGAAGAGCAAAACAAAAGTAAGAC
CACCGCACAGCAAGCGGCCGCTGATCTTCAGACCTGGAGGAGGAGATATGAGGGACAATTGGAGAAGTGA
ATTATATAAATATAAAGTAGTAAAAATTGAACCATTAGGAGTAGCACCCACCAAGGCAAAGAGAAGAGTG
GTGCAGAGAGAAAAAAGAGCAGTGGGAATAGGAGCTTTGTTCCTTGGGTTCTTGGGAGCAGCAGGAAGCA
CTATGGGCGCAGCGTCAATGACGCTGACGGTACAGGCCAGACAATTATTGTCTGGTATAGTGCAGCAGCA
GAACAATTTGCTGAGGGCTATTGAGGCGCAACAGCATCTGTTGCAACTCACAGTCTGGGGCATCAAGCAG
CTCCAGGCAAGAATCCTGGCTGTGGAAAGATACCTAAAGGATCAACAGCTCCTGGGGATTTGGGGTTGCT
CTGGAAAACTCATTTGCACCACTGCTGTGCCTTGGAATGCTAGTTGGAGTAATAAATCTCTGGAACAGAT
TTGGAATCACACGACCTGGATGGAGTGGGACAGAGAAATTAACAATTACACAAGCTTAATACACTCCTTA
ATTGAAGAATCGCAAAACCAGCAAGAAAAGAATGAACAAGAATTATTGGAATTAGATAAATGGGCAAGTT
TGTGGAATTGGTTTAACATAACAAATTGGCTGTGGTATATAAAATTATTCATAATGATAGTAGGAGGCTT
GGTAGGTTTAAGAATAGTTTTTGCTGTACTTTCTATAGTGAATAGAGTTAGGCAGGGATATTCACCATTA
TCGTTTCAGACCCACCTCCCAACCCCGAGGGGACCCGACAGGCCCGAAGGAATAGAAGAAGAAGGTGGAG
AGAGAGACAGAGACAGATCCATTCGATTAGTGAACGGATCTCGACGGTATCGGTTAACTTTTAAAAGAAA
AGGGGGGATTGGGGGGTACAGTGCAGGGGAAAGAATAGTAGACATAATAGCAACAGACATACAAACTAAA
GAATTACAAAAACAAATTACAAAATTCAAAATTTTATCGTCCAGTGTGGTGGCTACTTACTGCTCCGGTG
CCCGTCAGTGGGCAGAGCGCACATCGCCCACAGTCCCCGAGAAGTTGGGGGGAGGGGTCGGCAATTGAAC
CGGTGCCTAGAGAAGGTGGCGCGGGGTAAACTGGGAAAGTGATGTCGTGTACTGGCTCCGCCTTTTTCCC
GAGGGTGGGGGAGAACCGTATATAAGTGCAGTAGTCGCCGTGAACGTTCTTTTTCGCAACGGGTTTGCCG
CCAGAACACAGGTAAGTGCCGTGTGTGGTTCCCGCGGGCCTGGCCTCTTTACGGGTTATGGCCCTTGCGT
GCCTTGAATTACTTCCACGCCCCTGGCTGCAGTACGTGATTCTTGATCCCGAGCTTCGGGTTGGAAGTGG
GTGGGAGAGTTCGAGGCCTTGCGCTTAAGGAGCCCCTTCGCCTCGTGCTTGAGTTGAGGCCTGGCTTGGG
CGCTGGGGCCGCCGCGTGCGAATCTGGTGGCACCTTCGCGCCTGTCTCGCTGCTTTCGATAAGTCTCTAG
CCATTTAAAATTTTTGATGACCTGCTGCGACGCTTTTTTTCTGGCAAGATAGTCTTGTAAATGCGGGCCA
AGATCTGCACACTGGTATTTCGGTTTTTGGGGCCGCGGGCGGCGACGGGGCCCGTGCGTCCCAGCGCACA
TGTTCGGCGAGGCGGGGCCTGCGAGCGCGGCCACCGAGAATCGGACGGGGGTAGTCTCAAGCTGGCCGGC
CTGCTCTGGTGCCTGGCCTCGCGCCGCCGTGTATCGCCCCGCCCTGGGCGGCAAGGCTGGCCCGGTCGGC
ACCAGTTGCGTGAGCGGAAAGATGGCCGCTTCCCGGCCCTGCTGCAGGGAGCTCAAAATGGAGGACGCGG
CGCTCGGGAGAGCGGGCGGGTGAGTCACCCACACAAAGGAAAAGGGCCTTTCCGTCCTCAGCCGTCGCTT
CATGTGACTCCACGGAGTACCGGGCGCCGTCCAGGCACCTCGATTAGTTCTCGAGCTTTTGGAGTACGTC
GTCTTTAGGTTGGGGGGAGGGGTTTTATGCGATGGAGTTTCCCCACACTGAGTGGGTGGAGACTGAAGTT
AGGCCAGCTTGGCACTTGATGTAATTCTCCTTGGAATTTGCCCTTTTTGAGTTTGGATCTTGGTTCATTC
TCAAGCCTCAGACAGTGGTTCAAAGTTTTTTTCTTCCATTTCAGGTGTCGTGAGAGCTCGTTTAGTGAAC
CGTCAGATCGCCTGGAGACGCCATCCACGCTGTAATGTGCCACCATGGATTATAAGGATCACGATGGCGA
CTACAAGGACCACGATATTGACTACAAAGACGATGACGATAAAATGGCTCCTAAGAAAAAGCGCAAAGTC
GGTATCCATGGCGTTCCCGTCGACGGTGGACTGCAGGCCCCACCAACCGATGTTTCTTTAGGTGATGAGT
TACATTTGGACGGTGAGGACGTAGCTATGGCACATGCAGATGCCTTAGACGATTTTGACTTGGATATGTT
AGGAGATGGAGATTCACCAGGACCTGGTTTCACACCACACGATTCAGCTCCATACGGTGCTTTGGACATG
GCCGATTTCGAATTTGAACAGATGTTTACTGATGCCTTGGGTATAGACGAATACGGTGGTGGAGCTAGAC
CCGGGGAGCGCCCCTTCCAGTGTCGCATTTGCATGCGGAACTTTTCGCGCCAGGACAGGCTTGACAGGCA
TACCCGTACTCATACCGGTGAAAAACCGTTTCAGTGTCGGATCTGTATGCGAAATTTCTCCCAGAAGGAG
CACTTGGCGGGGCATCTACGTACGCACACCGGCGAGAAGCCATTCCAATGCCGAATATGCATGCGCAACT
TCAGTCGCCGCGACAACCTGAACCGGCACCTAAAAACCCACCTGAGAGGATCTGGAAGCGGAGCTACTAA
CTTCAGCCTGCTGAAGCAGGCTGGAGACGTGGAGGAGAACCCTGGACCTGCACCAGGAAGTATGAGCGAG
CTGATTAAGGAGAACATGCACATGAAGCTGTACATGGAGGGCACCGTGGACAACCATCACTTCAAGTGCA
CATCCGAGGGCGAAGGCAAGCCCTACGAGGGCACCCAGACCATGAGAATCAAGGTGGTCGAGGGCGGCCC
TCTCCCCTTCGCCTTCGACATCCTGGCTACTAGCTTCCTCTACGGCAGCAAGACCTTCATCAACCACACC
CAGGGCATCCCCGACTTCTTCAAGCAGTCCTTCCCTGAGGGCTTCACATGGGAGAGAGTCACCACATACG
AAGACGGGGGCGTGCTGACCGCTACCCAGGACACCAGCCTCCAGGACGGCTGCCTCATCTACAACGTCAA
GATCAGAGGGGTGAACTTCACATCCAACGGCCCTGTGATGCAGAAGAAAACACTCGGCTGGGAGGCCTTC
ACCGAGACGCTGTACCCCGCTGACGGCGGCCTGGAAGGCAGAAACGACATGGCCCTGAAGCTCGTGGGCG
GGAGCCATCTGATCGCAAACATCAAGACCACATATAGATCCAAGAAACCCGCTAAGAACCTCAAGATGCC
TGGCGTCTACTATGTGGACTACAGACTGGAAAGAATCAAGGAGGCCAACAACGAAACGTACGTCGAGCAG
CACGAGGTGGCAGTGGCCAGATACTGCGACCTCCCTAGCAAACTGGGGCACAAGCTTAATTAACAACGTT
GCACCTGTGCCTTCTAGTTGCCAGCCATCTGTTGTTTGCCCCTCCCCCGTGCCTTCCTTGACCCTGGAAG
GTGCCACTCCCACTGTCCTTTCCTAATAAAATGAGGAAATTGCATCGCATTGTCTGAGTAGGTGTCATTC
TATTCTGGGGGGTGGGGTGGGGCAGGACAGCAAGGGGGAGGATTGGGAAGACAATAGCAGGCATGCTGGG
GATGCGGTGGGCTCTATGGCGCTCGCTGATATAGGGCCCGGTACCTTTAAGACCAATGACTTACAAGGCA
GCTGTAGATCTTAGCCACTTTTTAAAAGAAAAGGGGGGACTGGAAGGGCTAGCTCACTCCCAACGAAGAC
AAGATCTGCTTTTTGCTTGTACTGGGTCTCTCTGGTTAGACCAGATCTGAGCCTGGGAGCTCTCTGGCTA
ACTAGGGAACCCACTGCTTAAGCCTCAATAAAGCTTGCCTTGAGTGCTTCAAGTAGTGTGTGCCCGTCTG
TTGTGTGACTCTGGTAACTAGAGATCCCTCAGACCCTTTTAGTCAGTGTGGAAAATCTCTAGCAGTAGTA
GTTCATGTCATCTTATTATTCAGTATTTATAACTTGCAAAGAAATGAATATCAGAGAGTGAGAGGAACTT
GTTTATTGCAGCTTATAATGGTTACAAATAAAGCAATAGCATCACAAATTTCACAAATAAAGCATTTTTT
TCACTGCATTCTAGTTGTGGTTTGTCCAAACTCATCAATGTATCTTATCATGTCTGGCTCTAGCTATCCC
GCCCCTAACTCCGCCCATCCCGCCCCTAACTCCGCCCAGTTCCGCCCATTCTCCGCCCCATGGCTGACTA
ATTTTTTTTATTTATGCAGAGGCCGAGGCCGCCTCGGCCTCTGAGCTATTCCAGAAGTAGTGAGGAGGCT
TTTTTGGAGGCCTAGGGACGTACCCAATTCGCCCTATAGTGAGTCGTATTACGCGCGCTCACTGGCCGTC
GTTTTACAACGTCGTGACTGGGAAAACCCTGGCGTTACCCAACTTAATCGCCTTGCAGCACATCCCCCTT
TCGCCAGCTGGCGTAATAGCGAAGAGGCCCGCACCGATCGCCCTTCCCAACAGTTGCGCAGCCTGAATGG
CGAATGGG
[124 nt withheld, positions 6799-6922]
C
[91 nt withheld, positions 6924-7014]
A
[49 nt withheld, positions 7016-7064]
CCTTTGACGTTGGAGTCCACGTTCTTT
[37 nt withheld, positions 7092-7128]
ACCCTATCTCGGTCTATTCTTTTGATTTATAAGGGATTTTGCCGATTTCGGCCTATTGGTTAAAAAATGA
GCTGATTTAACAAAAATTTAACGCGAATTTTAACAAAATATTAACGCTTACAATTTAGGTGGCACTTTTC
GGGGAAATGTGCGCGGAACCCCTATTTGTTTATTTTTCTAAATACATTCAAATATGTATCCGCTCATGAG
ACAATAACCCTGATAAATGCTTCAATAATATTGAAAAAGGAAGAGTATGAGTATTCAACATTTCCGTGTC
GCCCTTATTCCCTTTTTTGCGGCATTTTGCCTTCCTGTTTTTGCTCACCCAGAAACGCTGGTGAAAGTAA
AAGATGCTGAAGATCAGTTGGGTGCACGAGTGGGTTACATCGAACTGGATCTCAACAGCGGTAAGATCCT
TGAGAGTTTTCGCCCCGAAGAACGTTTTCCAATGATGAGCACTTTTAAAGTTCTGCTATGTGGCGCGGTA
TTATCCCGTATTGACGCCGGGCAAGAGCAACTCGGTCGCCGCATACACTATTCTCAGAATGACTTGGTTG
AGTACTCACCAGTCACAGAAAAGCATCTTACGGATGGCATGACAGTAAGAGAATTATGCAGTGCTGCCAT
AACCATGAGTGATAACACTGCGGCCAACTTACTTCTGACAACGATCGGAGGACCGAAGGAGCTAACCGCT
TTTTTGCACAACATGGGGGATCATGTAACTCGCCTTGATCGTTGGGAACCGGAGCTGAATGAAGCCATAC
CAAACGACGAGCGTGACACCACGATGCCTGTAGCAATGGCAACAACGTTGCGCAAACTATTAACTGGCGA
ACTACTTACTCTAGCTTCCCGGCAACAATTAATAGACTGGATGGAGGCGGATAAAGTTGCAGGACCACTT
CTGCGCTCGGCCCTTCCGGCTGGCTGGTTTATTGCTGATAAATCTGGAGCCGGTGAGCGTGGGTCTCGCG
GTATCATTGCAGCACTGGGGCCAGATGGTAAGCCCTCCCGTATCGTAGTTATCTACACGACGGGGAGTCA
GGCAACTATGGATGAACGAAATAGACAGATCGCTGAGATAGGTGCCTCACTGATTAAGCATTGGTAACTG
TCAGACCAAGTTTACTCATATATACTTTAGATTGATTTAAAACTTCATTTTTAATTTAAAAGGATCTAGG
TGAAGATCCTTTTTGATAATCTCATGACCAAAATCCCTTAACGTGAGTTTTCGTTCCACTGAGCGTCAGA
CCCCGTAGAAAAGATCAAAGGATCTTC
Features (pLannotate 1.2.2; 30 found; start..end, strand, type, name):
      1..589     +  rep_origin     ori: high-copy-number ColE1/pMB1/pBR322/pUC origin of replication
    772..864     +  CDS            lacI (fragment): lac repressor; lacI; The lac repressor binds to the lac operator to inhibit transcription in E. coli. This inhibition can be relieved by adding lactose or isopropyl-β-D-thiogalactopyranoside (IPTG).
    877..898     +  protein_bind   CAP binding site: CAP binding activates transcription in the presence of cAMP. E. coli catabolite activator protein
    913..943     +  promoter       lac promoter: promoter for the E. coli lac operon
    951..967     +  protein_bind   lac operator: The lac repressor binds to the lac operator to inhibit transcription in E. coli. This inhibition can be relieved by adding lactose or isopropyl-β-D-thiogalactopyranoside (IPTG). lac repressor encoded by lacI
   1012..1030    +  promoter       T3 promoter: promoter for bacteriophage T3 RNA polymerase
   1058..1284    +  promoter       RSV promoter: Rous sarcoma virus enhancer/promoter
   1285..1465    +  LTR            5' LTR (truncated): truncated 5' long terminal repeat (LTR) from HIV-1
   1512..1637    +  misc_feature   HIV-1 Ψ: packaging signal of human immunodeficiency virus type 1
   1621..1984    +  CDS            HIV-1 gag (fragment): gag protein from human immunodeficiency virus 1; gag
   2130..2363    +  misc_feature   RRE: The Rev response element (RRE) of HIV-1 allows for Rev-dependent mRNA export from the nucleus to the cytoplasm.
   2740..2840    +  CDS            Rev (fragment): human immunodeficiency virus 1 (HIV-1) Rev protein; rev; enhances nuclear export of unspliced and incompletely spliced viral mRNAs
   2859..2975    +  misc_feature   cPPT/CTS: central polypurine tract and central termination sequence of HIV-1
   3020..3231    +  promoter       EF-1α core promoter: core promoter for human elongation factor EF-1α
   3232..3345    +  intron         EF-1α intron A (fragment): intron upstream of the start codon of human EF-1α
   3971..4174    +  intron         EF-1α intron A: truncated intron upstream of the start codon of human EF-1α
   4183..4217    +  promoter       TRE3GV promoter (fragment): 3rd-generation Tet-responsive promoter that can be activated by binding of Tet-On® 3G, optimized for retroviral and lentiviral vectors
   4290..4313    +  CDS            3xFLAG (fragment): three tandem FLAG® epitope tags
   4377..4610    +  CDS            VP16_HHV11 (fragment): Experimental evidence at protein level: Swiss-Prot protein existence level 1. May play a role in the aggregation of tegument proteins around nucleocapsids during virus morphogenesis. From Human herpesvirus 1 (strain 17) (HHV-1) (Human herpes simplex virus 1).
   4962..5660    +  CDS            TagBFP: TagBFP is a basic (constitutively fluorescent) blue fluorescent protein published in 2008, derived from Entacmaea quadricolor. It is reported to be a very rapidly-maturing monomer with very low acid sensitivity.
   5675..5899    +  polyA_signal   bGH poly(A) signal: bovine growth hormone polyadenylation signal
   5921..6058    +  CDS            nef (fragment): NEF_HV1LA - Experimental evidence at protein level: Swiss-Prot protein existence level 1. Extracellular Nef protein targets CD4(+) T-lymphocytes for apoptosis by interacting with CXCR4 surface receptors. From Human immunodeficiency virus type 1 group M subtype B (isolate Lai) (HIV-1).
   6044..6224    +  LTR            5' LTR (truncated): truncated 5' long terminal repeat (LTR) from HIV-1
   6296..6417    +  polyA_signal   SV40 poly(A) signal: SV40 polyadenylation signal
   6457..6592    +  rep_origin     SV40 ori: SV40 origin of replication
   6613..6631    -  promoter       T7 promoter: promoter for bacteriophage T7 RNA polymerase
   6639..6794    +  CDS            lacZα (fragment): LacZα fragment of β-galactosidase; lacZ fragment
   6799..7227    +  rep_origin     f1 ori (sequence partly withheld): f1 bacteriophage origin of replication; arrow indicates direction of (+) strand synthesis
   7280..7384    +  promoter       AmpR promoter: bla
   7385..8245    +  CDS            AmpR: β-lactamase; bla; confers resistance to ampicillin, carbenicillin, and related antibiotics
