[The description below was written by a language model from this plasmid's Addgene catalogue record and pLannotate feature annotations shown in this document.]
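Description:
LentiX_EF1a-VP16-ZF43-2A-TagBFP-BGH_pKG2942 is an 8.4 kb lentiviral transfer plasmid built by Golden Gate assembly in the pLentiX1 backbone. It delivers a synthetic zinc-finger transcriptional activator (ZFa) into mammalian cells. In bacteria it is maintained through a high-copy ColE1/pUC-type origin and selected with ampicillin via the β-lactamase gene. The backbone also carries an f1 origin, an SV40 origin and leftover cloning-vector elements (lac promoter/operator, lacZα fragment, T3 and T7 promoters). The viral portion follows a third-generation layout. An RSV promoter drives a truncated HIV-1 5' LTR, followed by the Ψ packaging signal with a gag fragment, the Rev response element for Rev-dependent export of the genomic RNA, and the cPPT/CTS. A second truncated LTR and an SV40 polyadenylation signal close the vector at the 3' end. Packaging functions must therefore be supplied in trans.

The payload is a single open reading frame expressed from the human EF-1α promoter, annotated as the core promoter plus intron A sequence. It encodes the herpes simplex virus VP16 activation domain fused to the synthetic zinc-finger DNA-binding domain ZF43, then a 2A peptide and TagBFP, and ends at a bovine growth hormone polyadenylation signal. The 2A sequence lets the activator and the blue fluorescent protein be produced as separate polypeptides from one transcript, so TagBFP fluorescence reports which cells express the activator. The feature table does not annotate ZF43 or the 2A element; they presumably lie in the unannotated gap between VP16 and TagBFP. A short FLAG-tag match lies upstream of VP16, along with a small fragment resembling a Tet-responsive promoter, whose role the record does not explain. The construct serves synthetic-biology work on tunable transgene expression, supplying the trans-activator for promoters carrying cognate ZF43 binding sites.
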