Addgene plasmid #246346: LentiX_EF1a-VP16-ZF43-2A-TagBFP-BGH_pKG2942
Purpose: ZFa Lentivirus expressing VP16-ZF43-2A-TagBFP from the EF1a promoter
Depositing lab: Kate Galloway. Depositing organization: Massachusetts Institute of Technology. Publication: Programmable promoter editing for precise control of transgene expression. Kabaria SR, Bae Y, Ehmann ME, Lende-Dorn BA, Beitz AM, Peterman EL, Love KS, Ploessl DS, Galloway KE. Nat Biotechnol. 2025 Oct 13. doi: 10.1038/s41587-025-02854-y. PubMed 41083901.
Backbone
  Vector backbone: pLentiX1
  Backbone manufacturer: Addgene #17297
  Vector type: Lentiviral, Synthetic Biology
Growth in bacteria
  Bacterial resistance: Ampicillin, 100 μg/mL
  Growth temperature: 30°C
  Growth strain: NEB Stable
  Copy number: High Copy
Gene/Insert
  Gene/Insert name: VP16-ZF43-2A-TagBFP
  Species: Synthetic
  Mutation: none
  Cloning method: Golden Gate
Resource information
  A portion of this plasmid was derived from a plasmid made by: Addgene #138761
Terms and licenses: Academic/Nonprofit Terms; Industry Terms: Not Available to Industry
Depositor comments: Please visit https://doi.org/10.1101/2024.06.19.599813 for bioRxiv preprint.
How to cite: LentiX_EF1a-VP16-ZF43-2A-TagBFP-BGH_pKG2942 was a gift from Kate Galloway (Addgene plasmid # 246346 ; http://n2t.net/addgene:246346 ; RRID:Addgene_246346)
